>Addgene plasmid #213257 | GPR1-DuET | addgene full sequence | sequence record 430807 | Addgene NGS Result
TCGCTGAGATAGGTGCCTCACTGATTAAGCATTGGTAACTGTCAGACCAAGTTTACTCATATATACTTTA
GATTGATTTAAAACTTCATTTTTAATTTAAAAGGATCTAGGTGAAGATCCTTTTTGATAATCTCATGACC
AAAATCCCTTAACGTGAGTTTTCGTTCCACTGAGCGTCAGACCCCGTAGAAAAGATCAAAGGATCTTCTT
GAGATCCTTTTTTTCTGCGCGTAATCTGCTGCTTGCAAACAAAAAAACCACCGCTACCAGCGGTGGTTTG
TTTGCCGGATCAAGAGCTACCAACTCTTTTTCCGAAGGTAACTGGCTTCAGCAGAGCGCAGATACCAAAT
ACCGTTCTTCTAGTGTAGCCGTAGTTAGGCCACCACTTCAAGAACTCTGTAGCACCGCCTACATACCTCG
CTCTGCTAATCCTGTTACCAGTGGCTGCTGCCAGTGGCGATAAGTCGTGTCTTACCGGGTTGGACTCAAG
ACGATAGTTACCGGATAAGGCGCAGCGGTCGGGCTGAACGGGGGGTTCGTGCACACAGCCCAGCTTGGAG
CGAACGACCTACACCGAACTGAGATACCTACAGCGTGAGCTATGAGAAAGCGCCACGCTTCCCGAAGGGA
GAAAGGCGGACAGGTATCCGGTAAGCGGCAGGGTCGGAACAGGAGAGCGCACGAGGGAGCTTCCAGGGGG
AAACGCCTGGTATCTTTATAGTCCTGTCGGGTTTCGCCACCTCTGACTTGAGCGTCGATTTTTGTGATGC
TCGTCAGGGGGGCGGAGCCTATGGAAAAACGCCAGCAACGCGGCCTTTTTACGGTTCCTGGCCTTTTGCT
GGCCTTTTGCTCACATGTTCTTTCCTGCGTTATCCCCTGATTCTGTGGATAACCGTATTACCGCCTTTGA
GTGAGCTGATACCGCTCGCCGCAGCCGAACGACCGAGCGCAGCGAGTCAGTGAGCGAGGAAGCGGAAGAG
CGCCCAATACGCAAACCGCCTCTCCCCGCGCGTTGGCCGATTCATTAATGCAGCTGGCACGACAGGTTTC
CCGACTGGAAAGCGGGCAGTGAGCGCAACGCAATTAATGTGAGTTAGCTCACTCATTAGGCACCCCAGGC
TTTACACTTTATGCTTCCGGCTCGTATGTTGTGTGGAATTGTGAGCGGATAACAATTTCACACAGGAAAC
AGCTATGACCATGATTACGCCAAGCTCTAGCTAGAGGTCGACGGTATACAGACATGATAAGATACATTGA
TGAGTTTGGACAAACCACAACTAGAATGCAGTGAAAAAAATGCTTTATTTGTGAAATTTGTGATGCTATT
GCTTTATTTGTAACCATTATAAGCTGCAATAAACAAGTTGGGGTGGGCGAAGAACTCCAGCATGAGATCC
CCGCGCTGGAGGATCATCCAGCCGGCGTCCCGGAAAACGATTCCGAAGCCCAACCTTTCATAGAAGGCGG
CGGTGGAATCGAAATCTCGTGATGGCAGGTTGGGCGTCGCTTGGTCGGTCATTTCGAACCCCAGAGTCCC
GCTCAGAAGAACTCGTCAAGAAGGCGATAGAAGGCGATGCGCTGCGAATCGGGAGCGGCGATACCGTAAA
GCACGAGGAAGCGGTCAGCCCATTCGCCGCCAAGCTCTTCAGCAATATCACGGGTAGCCAACGCTATGTC
CTGATAGCGGTCCGCCACACCCAGCCGGCCACAGTCGATGAATCCAGAAAAGCGGCCATTTTCCACCATG
ATATTCGGCAAGCAGGCATCGCCATGGGTCACGACGAGATCCTCGCCGTCGGGCATGCGCGCCTTGAGCC
TGGCGAACAGTTCGGCTGGCGCGAGCCCCTGATGCTCTTCGTCCAGATCATCCTGATCGACAAGACCGGC
TTCCATCCGAGTACGTGCTCGCTCGATGCGATGTTTCGCTTGGTGGTCGAATGGGCAGGTAGCCGGATCA
AGCGTATGCAGCCGCCGCATTGCATCAGCCATGATGGATACTTTCTCGGCAGGAGCAAGGTGAGATGACA
GGAGATCCTGCCCCGGCACTTCGCCCAATAGCAGCCAGTCCCTTCCCGCTTCAGTGACAACGTCGAGCAC
AGCTGCGCAAGGAACGCCCGTCGTGGCCAGCCACGATAGCCGCGCTGCCTCGTCCTGCAGTTCATTCAGG
GCACCGGACAGGTCGGTCTTGACAAAAAGAACCGGGCGCCCCTGCGCTGACAGCCGGAACACGGCGGCAT
CAGAGCAGCCGATTGTCTGTTGTGCCCAGTCATAGCCGAATAGCCTCTCCACCCAAGCGGCCGGAGAACC
TGCGTGCAATCCATCTTGTTCAATCATGCGAAACGATCCTCATCCTGTCTCTTGATCAGATCCGAAAATG
GATATACAAGCTCCCGGGAGCTTTTTGCAAAAGCCTAGGCCTCCAAAAAAGCCTCCTCACTACTTCTGGA
ATAGCTCAGAGGCAGAGGCGGCCTCGGCCTCTGCATAAATAAAAAAAATTAGTCAGCCATGGGGCGGAGA
ATGGGCGGAACTGGGCGGAGTTAGGGGCGGGATGGGCGGAGTTAGGGGCGGGACTATGGTTGCTGACTAA
TTGAGATGCATGCTTTGCATACTTCTGCCTGCTGGGGAGCCTGGGGACTTTCCACACCTGGTTGCTGACT
AATTGAGATGCATGCTTTGCATACTTCTGCCTGCTGGGGAGCCTGGGGACTTTCCACACCCTAACTGACA
CACATTCCACAGAATTAATTCGCGTTAAATTTTTGTTAAATCAGCTCATTTTTTAACCAATAGGCCGAAA
TCGGCAAAATCCCTTATAAATCAAAAGAATAGACCGAGATAGGGT
[37 nt withheld, positions 2846-2882]
AAAGAACGTGGACTCCAACGTCAAAGG
[49 nt withheld, positions 2910-2958]
T
[91 nt withheld, positions 2960-3050]
G
[124 nt withheld, positions 3052-3175]
GGGGATACCCCCTAGAGCCCCAGCTGGTTCTTTCCGCCTCAGAAGCCATAGAGCCCACCGCATCCCCAGC
ATGCCTGCTATTGTCTTCCCAATCCTCCCCCTTGCTGTCCTGCCCCACCCCACCCCCCAGAATAGAATGA
CACCTACTCAGACAATGCGATGCAATTTCCTCATTTTATTAGGAAAGGACAGTGGGAGTGGCACCTTCCA
GGGTCAAGGAAGGCACGGGGGAGGGGCAAACAACAGATGGCTGGCAACTAGAAGGCACAGTCGAGGCTGA
TCAGCGGGTTTAAACGGGCCCTCTAGACTCGAGTTAGGCAGGGGCCACCTGAGAAGTCTCGGTCTTAGAC
ACGGTGGTGCTGGCCTCATCGAATTCACCGGTGCGTCCACCGGTATCGATCTGCGCTGTTTCCAGCAAGC
ACAGATTTTTAGTCTCAGAGTTCCTCAATTGTTCTGACACAGTCCCGCTACAGGATACTTCCCAAAGTGT
GTACTTCAGAATCTCAGCAACAGAGGACCTAAAGCGCGCCTGGAACTTTTTGGAAATGAGAACATACAGG
ATTGGATTCAGGCAGCTATTCAGGAAGGCCAAGCCAGTGCTCAGGGGGATACCCGCTTGCATCACGTGAT
GTGAGTAAGAGTTGTGGTGAATAGTCAGCTCCCAAATGGAAAACAAATGGTAGGGTGTCCAACAGACAAC
GAATGCGACGACCACCACAAGGATCGTCCAAAAATGCCTACTAGAAATCAGGATGCTCCGCTTCTTGACC
TTGAAGATAAGGCACAAGTAACAGATGGACATAGTGAGCAGAGGGAAGAGGTACCCTATGATGAATTTGA
CCCAGGTCAGTACGTGATGCCGAATCAGGGTAAGGTCTGGATCATGCTTCTGAAAGTTATTATAGCACAA
TGTGTGGTTGTTGAATTCCACGGTGTCGCGAAAATACAGTGCTGGCCCGCCGATCAGAGAAGCGAGGAGC
CAAATGAAGATAATGACAATCAGACTGTTTTTCAGCGTCCGATGCCGATGAGACAGCACCGGATGAATGA
GATGAATATAATGGTCGAGGCTAATCACCGTCAGAAAGAAAACTGAGGCAAACATATTCAGTTGGGCAGT
AAAGCTATTAGCCTTGCACAGCCAGATGCCAAAGGGCCAGTGAAAGTTCATGGCTACATAGCTGATGTAC
AGAGGCAGGAACAGGAGGAAGATGAAGTCAGCGATGGCCAAGTTCAGGAACCAAAGGGTAGTTACCGTCT
TCTTCCACTTAAAGCCAGTGAACCAAATGACGATTGCATTGCCAGGTATACCCAGGACGAATGCCAGACA
GTAGAGGACGAGGGAAACCCAGTGCACCACTCCCAGCTGCACCTTCTCCTCAAGATCACTTTCCAGTGAG
TAGTAGTCCAAATCATAACTATAGTTCTCGAATTCCTCAAACAGTGTTTCCTCCAAGTCTTCCATATCGA
TGCTGGCGTCATCATCGTCCTTGTAGTCGGCGAATACCAGGCAGAAGATGTAGCTCAGGGCGATGATCGT
CTTCATGGTGGCGCTAAGCTTAAGTTTAAACGCTAGCCAGCTTGGGTCTCCCTATAGTGAGTCGTATTAA
TTTCGATAAGCCAGTAAGCAGTGGGTTCTCTAGTTAGCCAGAGAGCTCTGCTTATATAGACCTCCCACCG
TACACGCCTACCGCCCATTTGCGTCAATGGGGCGGAGTTGTTACGACATTTTGGAAAGTCCCGTTGATTT
TGGTGCCAAAACAAACTCCCATTGACGTCAATGGGGTGGAGACTTGGAAATCCCCGTGAGTCAAACCGCT
ATCCACGCCCATTGATGTACTGCCAAAACCGCATCACCATGGTAATAGCGATGACTAATACGTAGATGTA
CTGCCAAGTAGGAAAGTCCCATAAGGTCATGTACTGGGCATAATGCCAGGCGGGCCATTTACCGTCATTG
ACGTCAATAGGGGGCGTACTTGGCATATGATACACTTGATGTACTGCCAAGTGGGCAGTTTACCGTAAAT
ACTCCACCCATTGACGTCAATGGAAAGTCCCTATTGGCGTTACTATGGGAACATACGTCATTATTGACGT
CAATGGGCGGGGGTCGTTGGGCGGTCAGCCAGGCGGGCCATTTACCGTAAGTTATGTAACGCGGAACTCC
ATATATGGGCTATGAACTAATGACCCCGTAATTGATTACTATTAATAACTAGTCAATAATCAATGTCAAC
GCGTATATCTGGCCCGTACATCGCGAAGCAGCGCAAAACGCCTAACCCTAAGCAGATTCTTCATGCAAAT
GTCGGTCAAGCCTTGCCTTGTTGTAGCTTAAATTTTGCTCGCGCACTACTCAGCGACCTCCAACACACAA
GCAGGGAGCAGATACTGGCTTAACTATGCGGCATCAGAGCAGATTGTACTGAGAGTGCACCATAGGGGAT
CGGGAGATCTCCCGATCCGTCGACGTCAGGTGGCACTTTTCGGGGAAATGTGCGCGGAACCCCTATTTGT
TTATTTTTCTAAATACATTCAAATATGTATCCGCTCATGAGACAATAACCCTGATAAATGCTTCAATAAT
ATTGAAAAAGGAAGAGTATGAGTATTCAACATTTCCGTGTCGCCCTTATTCCCTTTTTTGCGGCATTTTG
CCTTCCTGTTTTTGCTCACCCAGAAACGCTGGTGAAAGTAAAAGATGCTGAAGATCAGTTGGGTGCACGA
GTGGGTTACATCGAACTGGATCTCAACAGCGGTAAGATCCTTGAGAGTTTTCGCCCCGAAGAACGTTTTC
CAATGATGAGCACTTTTAAAGTTCTGCTATGTGGCGCGGTATTATCCCGTATTGACGCCGGGCAAGAGCA
ACTCGGTCGCCGCATACACTATTCTCAGAATGACTTGGTTGAGTACTCACCAGTCACAGAAAAGCATCTT
ACGGATGGCATGACAGTAAGAGAATTATGCAGTGCTGCCATAACCATGAGTGATAACACTGCGGCCAACT
TACTTCTGACAACGATCGGAGGACCGAAGGAGCTAACCGCTTTTTTGCACAACATGGGGGATCATGTAAC
TCGCCTTGATCGTTGGGAACCGGAGCTGAATGAAGCCATACCAAACGACGAGCGTGACACCACGATGCCT
GTAGCAATGGCAACAACGTTGCGCAAACTATTAACTGGCGAACTACTTACTCTAGCTTCCCGGCAACAAT
TAATAGACTGGATGGAGGCGGATAAAGTTGCAGGACCACTTCTGCGCTCGGCCCTTCCGGCTGGCTGGTT
TATTGCTGATAAATCTGGAGCCGGTGAGCGTGGGTCTCGCGGTATCATTGCAGCACTGGGGCCAGATGGT
AAGCCCTCCCGTATCGTAGTTATCTACACGACGGGGAGTCAGGCAACTATGGATGAACGAAATAGACAGA
Features (pLannotate 1.2.2; 21 found; start..end, strand, type, name):
    209..797     +  rep_origin     ori: high-copy-number ColE1/pMB1/pBR322/pUC origin of replication
    980..1072    +  CDS            lacI (fragment): lac repressor; lacI; The lac repressor binds to the lac operator to inhibit transcription in E. coli. This inhibition can be relieved by adding lactose or isopropyl-β-D-thiogalactopyranoside (IPTG).
   1085..1106    +  protein_bind   CAP binding site: CAP binding activates transcription in the presence of cAMP. E. coli catabolite activator protein
   1121..1151    +  promoter       lac promoter: promoter for the E. coli lac operon
   1159..1175    +  protein_bind   lac operator: The lac repressor binds to the lac operator to inhibit transcription in E. coli. This inhibition can be relieved by adding lactose or isopropyl-β-D-thiogalactopyranoside (IPTG). lac repressor encoded by lacI
   1248..1369    -  polyA_signal   SV40 poly(A) signal: SV40 polyadenylation signal
   1364..1522    -  CDS            ble (fragment): BLE_KLEPN - Experimental evidence at protein level: Swiss-Prot protein existence level 1. Binding protein with a strong affinity to the bleomycin family of antibiotics. Binds to CL990; an antimitotic-antibiotic compound. From Klebsiella pneumoniae.
   1546..2337    -  CDS            neo: KKA2_KLEPN - Also known as kan, nptII. Experimental evidence at protein level: Swiss-Prot protein existence level 1. Resistance to kanamycin, neomycin, paromomycin, ribostamycin, butirosin and gentamicin B. From Klebsiella pneumoniae.
   2404..2733    -  promoter       SV40 promoter: SV40 enhancer and early promoter
   2747..3175    -  rep_origin     f1 ori (sequence partly withheld): f1 bacteriophage origin of replication; arrow indicates direction of (+) strand synthesis
   3196..3217    -  promoter       SV40 promoter (fragment): SV40 enhancer and early promoter
   3221..3445    -  polyA_signal   bGH poly(A) signal: bovine growth hormone polyadenylation signal
   3576..4640    -  CDS            GPR1: GPR1_HUMAN - Experimental evidence at protein level: Swiss-Prot protein existence level 1. (Microbial infection) Coreceptor for HIV-1. From Homo sapiens (Human).
   4653..4673    -  CDS            3xFLAG (fragment): three tandem FLAG® epitope tags
   4766..4784    -  promoter       T7 promoter: promoter for bacteriophage T7 RNA polymerase
   4800..4833    -  LTR            5' LTR (truncated) (fragment): truncated 5' long terminal repeat (LTR) from HIV-1
   4829..5032    -  promoter       CMV promoter: human cytomegalovirus (CMV) immediate early promoter
   5033..5412    -  enhancer       CMV enhancer: human cytomegalovirus immediate early enhancer
   5567..5619    +  misc_feature   bom (fragment): basis of mobility region from pBR322
   5678..5782    +  promoter       AmpR promoter: bla
   5783..38      +  CDS            AmpR (across the origin): β-lactamase; bla; confers resistance to ampicillin, carbenicillin, and related antibiotics
