[The description below was written by a language model from this plasmid's Addgene catalogue record and pLannotate feature annotations shown in this document.]
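Description:
GPR1-DuET is a mammalian expression plasmid built on the pcDNA 3.1 (+) backbone that carries the human G protein-coupled receptor 1 (GPR1), described by the depositor as a class A receptor. It is propagated in E. coli from a high-copy ColE1/pUC-type origin and selected with ampicillin through the β-lactamase gene. The backbone also carries an f1 phage origin and an SV40 early promoter–driven neomycin phosphotransferase cassette with an SV40 polyadenylation signal, which in principle allows G418 selection of stably transfected mammalian cells. Small annotated fragments (lacI, lac promoter/operator, ble, bom, a short HIV-1 LTR-like match next to the CMV promoter) appear to be backbone remnants or incidental matches from the automated annotation rather than functional modules.

The expression cassette places the GPR1 coding sequence downstream of the CMV immediate-early enhancer and promoter, and transcripts are terminated by the bovine growth hormone polyadenylation signal. A T7 promoter between the CMV promoter and the insert permits in vitro transcription. According to the record, the "DuET" design adds a cleavable hemagglutinin signal peptide to aid membrane targeting, an N-terminal FLAG epitope and a C-terminal 1D4 epitope. The feature table detects the FLAG sequence just upstream of the receptor (matched as a fragment of 3xFLAG), but it does not annotate the signal peptide or the 1D4 tag, so these rest on the catalogue description. The insert was assembled by Gibson cloning and is described as optimized for mammalian expression.

The dual tags allow capture and detection of the receptor from either end. This suits the plasmid to transient expression of GPR1 for proteomics work and, as the associated publication indicates, multiplexed selectivity screening of anti-GPCR antibodies.
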