Addgene plasmid #213257: GPR1-DuET
Purpose: The DuET construct encodes the named human GPCR engineered with a cleaved hemagglutinin signal peptide, a 5' FLAG and a 3' 1D4 epitope tag optimized for expression in mammalian cells and proteomics studies.
Depositing lab: Thomas Sakmar. Depositing organization: Rockefeller University. Publication: Multiplexed selectivity screening of anti-GPCR antibodies. Dahl L, Kotliar IB, Bendes A, Dodig-Crnkovic T, Fromm S, Elofsson A, Uhlen M, Sakmar TP, Schwenk JM. Sci Adv. 2023 May 3;9(18):eadf9297. doi: 10.1126/sciadv.adf9297. Epub 2023 May 3. PubMed 37134173.
Backbone
  Vector backbone: pcDNA 3.1 (+)
  Vector type: Mammalian Expression
Growth in bacteria
  Bacterial resistance: Ampicillin, 100 μg/mL
  Growth temperature: 37°C
  Growth strain: DH5alpha
  Copy number: High Copy
Gene/Insert
  Gene/Insert name: GPR1 (alt name: G protein-coupled receptor 1)
  Species: H. sapiens (human)
  Entrez Gene: GPR1
  Promoter: CMV, T7
  Tag / fusion protein: FLAG (N terminal on insert); 1D4 (C terminal on insert)
  Cloning method: Gibson Cloning
Terms and licenses: Academic/Nonprofit Terms; Industry Terms: Not Available to Industry
Depositor comments: Class: A, Family: Chimerin. Ensembl ID: ENSG00000183671, Uniprot ID: P46091
How to cite: GPR1-DuET was a gift from Thomas Sakmar (Addgene plasmid # 213257 ; http://n2t.net/addgene:213257 ; RRID:Addgene_213257)
